Addgene plasmid #141236: pAAV-Ef1a-FAS-NES-jRGECO1a-WPRE
Purpose: AAV vector with Ef1a promoter and LoxFAS sites for Cre-Off expression of jRGECO1a (jRGECO1a will not be expressed in mammalian cells that express Cre recombinase)
Depositing lab: Guohong Cui. Depositing organization: National Institute of Environmental Health Sciences (NIEHS). Publication: Spectrally Resolved Fiber Photometry for Multi-component Analysis of Brain Circuits. Meng C, Zhou J, Papaneri A, Peddada T, Xu K, Cui G. Neuron. 2018 May 16;98(4):707-717.e4. doi: 10.1016/j.neuron.2018.04.012. Epub 2018 May 3. PubMed 29731250.
Backbone
  Vector backbone: pAAV-Ef1a-FAS-insert-WPRE-pA
  Backbone manufacturer: B. Sabatini Lab
  Backbone size w/o insert (bp): 5142
  Total vector size (bp): 6843
  Vector type: AAV, Cre/Lox ; Cre-Off
Growth in bacteria
  Bacterial resistance: Ampicillin, 100 μg/mL
  Growth temperature: 37°C
  Growth strain: NEB Stable
  Copy number: High Copy
Gene/Insert
  Gene/Insert name: NES-jRGECO1a (alt name: NES-R-GECO1.0 variant 1670)
  Insert size (bp): 1413
  Promoter: human elongation factor-1 alpha (EF-1 alpha)
  Tag / fusion protein: nuclear export signal (N terminal on insert); 6xHIS tag (N terminal on insert)
  Cloning method: Other
  Sequencing primers: 5′ Ef1a-F, tcaagcctcagacagtggttc; 3′ WPRE-R, gcagcgtatccacatag
Resource information
  A portion of this plasmid was derived from a plasmid made by: NES-jRGECO1a was a gift from Douglas Kim & GENIE Project, Addgene 61563.
Terms and licenses: Academic/Nonprofit Terms; Industry Terms: Not Available to Industry
Depositor comments: Sensitive red protein calcium indicators for imaging neural activity. Dana H, Mohar B, Sun Y, Narayan S, Gordus A, Hasseman JP, Tsegaye G, Holt GT, Hu A, Walpita D, Patel R, Macklin JJ, Bargmann CI, Ahrens MB, Schreiter ER, Jayaraman V, Looger LL, Svoboda K, Kim DS. Elife. 2016 Mar 24;5. pii: e12727. doi: 10.7554/eLife.12727.
How to cite: pAAV-Ef1a-FAS-NES-jRGECO1a-WPRE was a gift from Guohong Cui (Addgene plasmid # 141236 ; http://n2t.net/addgene:141236 ; RRID:Addgene_141236)
