[The description below was written by a language model from this plasmid's Addgene catalogue record and pLannotate feature annotations shown in this document.]
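Description:
pAAV-Ef1a-FAS-NES-jRGECO1a-WPRE is an adeno-associated virus transfer plasmid of about 6.8 kb, built on the pAAV-Ef1a-FAS-insert-WPRE-pA backbone, for "Cre-Off" expression of a red genetically encoded calcium indicator in mammalian cells. In bacteria it replicates from a high-copy ColE1/pUC-type origin and is selected with ampicillin through the bla gene. An f1 phage origin is also present. The expression cassette lies between AAV2 inverted terminal repeats, which allow the intervening DNA to be packaged into recombinant AAV particles. The sequence annotation detects a complete ITR on the 3′ side but only short ITR fragments on the 5′ side. This may reflect the difficulty of sequencing through these repeats rather than a real truncation.

Within the ITRs, the human EF-1α promoter drives NES-jRGECO1a, followed by a WPRE to enhance transcript stability and expression, and the human growth hormone polyadenylation signal. The 1.4 kb insert carries an N-terminal nuclear export signal and 6xHis tag. The annotated parts match the sensor's architecture: leader and epitope sequences (T7 gene 10 leader, Xpress), a calmodulin-binding peptide, a red fluorescent protein domain (matched by the annotation tool to the related HyPerRed) and calmodulin. According to the record, the coding sequence is flanked by LoxFAS sites, although the automated feature table does not annotate them. The indicator is expressed by default, and Cre recombinase abolishes its expression, restricting the signal to Cre-negative cells. The associated publication applies such tools to spectrally resolved fiber photometry, in which activity in several brain circuit components is recorded at once.
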