Features (pLannotate 1.2.2; 22 found; start..end, strand, type, name):
     12..39      +  repeat_region  AAV2 ITR (fragment): inverted terminal repeat of adeno-associated virus serotype 2 inverted
     68..95      +  repeat_region  AAV2 ITR (fragment): inverted terminal repeat of adeno-associated virus serotype 2 inverted
    158..224     +  CDS            small t antigen (fragment): SV40 (simian virus 40) small t antigen
    231..1409    +  promoter       EF-1α promoter: strong constitutive promoter for human elongation factor EF-1α
   1416..1433    +  misc_feature   MCS (fragment): pUC18/19 multiple cloning site
   1548..1568    +  CDS            capTEV™ (fragment): composite tag for in vivo biotinylation, TEV protease cleavage, and 6xHis tagging
   1569..1601    +  CDS            T7 tag (gene 10 leader): leader peptide from bacteriophage T7 gene 10 promotes efficient translation in E. coli
   1605..1628    +  CDS            Xpress™ tag: Xpress™ epitope tag, including an enterokinase recognition and cleavage site
   1656..1712    +  CDS            calmodulin-binding peptide: calmodulin-binding peptide from avian smooth muscle myosin light chain kinase
   1718..2444    +  CDS            HyPerRed (fragment): red fluorescent genetically encoded indicator for H2O2 ()
   2451..2891    +  CDS            CALM1: CALM1_HUMAN - Also known as CALM, CAM, CAM1. Experimental evidence at protein level: Swiss-Prot protein existence level 1. (Microbial infection) Required for Legionella pneumophila SidJ glutamylase activity. From Homo sapiens (Human).
   2936..2960    +  misc_feature   MCS (fragment): pBluescript multiple cloning site
   2960..3548    +  misc_feature   WPRE: woodchuck hepatitis virus posttranscriptional regulatory element
   3580..4056    +  polyA_signal   hGH poly(A) signal: human growth hormone polyadenylation signal
   4096..4236    +  repeat_region  AAV2 ITR: inverted terminal repeat of adeno-associated virus serotype 2 inverted
   4241..4292    -  misc_feature   bom (fragment): basis of mobility region from pBR322
   4311..4766    +  rep_origin     f1 ori (sequence partly withheld): f1 bacteriophage origin of replication; arrow indicates direction of (+) strand synthesis
   4767..4816    -  misc_feature   bom (fragment): basis of mobility region from pBR322
   4918..4953    -  CDS            rop (fragment): Rop protein, which maintains plasmids at low copy number; rop
   5048..5152    +  promoter       AmpR promoter: bla
   5153..6013    +  CDS            AmpR: β-lactamase; bla; confers resistance to ampicillin, carbenicillin, and related antibiotics
   6184..6772    +  rep_origin     ori: high-copy-number ColE1/pMB1/pBR322/pUC origin of replication
>Addgene plasmid #141236 | pAAV-Ef1a-FAS-NES-jRGECO1a-WPRE | addgene full sequence | sequence record 432423 | Addgene NGS Result
CCTGCAGGCAGCTGCGCGCTCGCTCGCTCACTGAGGCCGCCCGGGCGTCGGGCGACCTTTGGTCGCCCGG
CCTCAGTGAGCGAGCGAGCGCGCAGAGAGGGAGTGGCCAACTCCATCACTAGGGGTTCCTGCGGCCGCAC
GCGTAAGCTTTGCAAAGATGGATAAAGTTTTAAACAGAGAGGAATCTTTGCAGCTAATGGACCTTCTAGG
TCTTGAAAGGAGTGGGAATTGGCTCCGGTGCCCGTCAGTGGGCAGAGCGCACATCGCCCACAGTCCCCGA
GAAGTTGGGGGGAGGGGTCGGCAATTGAACCGGTGCCTAGAGAAGGTGGCGCGGGGTAAACTGGGAAAGT
GATGTCGTGTACTGGCTCCGCCTTTTTCCCGAGGGTGGGGGAGAACCGTATATAAGTGCAGTAGTCGCCG
TGAACGTTCTTTTTCGCAACGGGTTTGCCGCCAGAACACAGGTAAGTGCCGTGTGTGGTTCCCGCGGGCC
TGGCCTCTTTACGGGTTATGGCCCTTGCGTGCCTTGAATTACTTCCACCTGGCTGCAGTACGTGATTCTT
GATCCCGAGCTTCGGGTTGGAAGTGGGTGGGAGAGTTCGAGGCCTTGCGCTTAAGGAGCCCCTTCGCCTC
GTGCTTGAGTTGAGGCCTGGCCTGGGCGCTGGGGCCGCCGCGTGCGAATCTGGTGGCACCTTCGCGCCTG
TCTCGCTGCTTTCGATAAGTCTCTAGCCATTTAAAATTTTTGATGACCTGCTGCGACGCTTTTTTTCTGG
CAAGATAGTCTTGTAAATGCGGGCCAAGATCTGCACACTGGTATTTCGGTTTTTGGGGCCGCGGGCGGCG
ACGGGGCCCGTGCGTCCCAGCGCACATGTTCGGCGAGGCGGGGCCTGCGAGCGCGGCCACCGAGAATCGG
ACGGGGGTAGTCTCAAGCTGGCCGGCCTGCTCTGGTGCCTGGCCTCGCGCCGCCGTGTATCGCCCCGCCC
TGGGCGGCAAGGCTGGCCCGGTCGGCACCAGTTGCGTGAGCGGAAAGATGGCCGCTTCCCGGCCCTGCTG
CAGGGAGCTCAAAATGGAGGACGCGGCGCTCGGGAGAGCGGGCGGGTGAGTCACCCACACAAAGGAAAAG
GGCCTTTCCGTCCTCAGCCGTCGCTTCATGTGACTCCACGGAGTACCGGGCGCCGTCCAGGCACCTCGAT
TAGTTCTCGAGCTTTTGGAGTACGTCGTCTTTAGGTTGGGGGGAGGGGTTTTATGCGATGGAGTTTCCCC
ACACTGAGTGGGTGGAGACTGAAGTTAGGCCAGCTTGGCACTTGATGTAATTCTCCTTGGAATTTGCCCT
TTTTGAGTTTGGATCTTGGTTCATTCTCAAGCCTCAGACAGTGGTTCAAAGTTTTTTTCTTCCATTTCAG
GTGTCGTGAGGTACCGGATCCTCTAGAGTCGACTCCGGAACAACTTCGTATATACCTTTCTATACGAAGT
TGTGGCGCGCCATGCTGCAGAACGAGCTTGCTCTTAAGTTGGCTGGACTTGATATTAACAAGACTGGAGG
AGGTTCTCATCATCATCATCATCATGGTATGGCTAGCATGACTGGTGGACAGCAAATGGGTCGGGATCTG
TACGACGATGACGATAAGGATCTCGCAACAATGGTCGACTCATCACGTCGTAAGTGGAATAAGGCAGGTC
ACGCAGTCAGAGCTATAGGTCGGCTGAGCTCACCCGTGGTTTCCGAGCGGATGTACCCCGAGGACGGCGC
CCTGAAGAGCGAGATCAAGAAGGGGCTGAGGCTGAAGGACGGCGGCCACTACGCCGCCGAGGTCAAGACC
ACCTACAAGGCCAAGAAGCCCGTGCAGCTGCCCGGCGCCTACATCGTGGACATCAAGTTGGACATCGTGT
CCCACAACGAGGACTACACCATCGTGGAACAGTGCGAACGCGCCGAGGGCCGCCACTCCACCGGCGGCAT
GGACGAGCTGTACAAGGGAGGTACAGGCGGGAGTCTGGTGAGCAAGGGCGAGGAGGATAACATGGCCATC
ATCAAGGAGTTCATGCGCTTCAAGGTGCACATGGAGGGCTCCGTGAACGGCCACGAGTTCGAGATCGAGG
GCGAGGGCGAGGGCCGCCCCTACGAGGCCTTTCAGACCGCTAAGCTGAAGGTGACCAAGGGTGGCCCCCT
GCCCTTCGCCTGGGACATCCTGTCCCCTCAGTTCATGTACGGCTCCAAGGCCTACATTAAGCACCCAGCC
GACATCCCCGACTACTTCAAGCTGTCCTTCCCCGAGGGCTTCAGGTGGGAGCGCGTGATGAACTTCGAGG
ACGGCGGCATTATTCACGTGAACCAGGACTCCTCCCTGCAGGACGGCGTATTCATCTACAAGGTGAAGCT
GCGCGGCACCAACTTCCCCCCCGACGGCCCCGTAATGCAGAAGAAGACCATGGGCTGGGAGGCTACGCGT
GACGACCTGACTGAAGAGCAGATCGCAGAATTTAAAGAGGCTTTCTCCCTATTTGACAAGGACGGGGATG
GGACGATAACAACCAAGGAGCTTGGGACGGTGTTCCGATCGCTGGGGCAGAACCCCACAGAAGCAGAGCT
GCAGGACATGATCAATGAAGTAGATGCCGACGGTGACGGCACATTCGACTTCCCTGAGTTCCTGACGATG
ATGGCAAGAAAAATGAATGACACAGACAGTGAAGAGGAAATTCGCGAAGCGTTCCGCGTGTTTGATAAGG
ACGGCAATGGCTACATCGGCGCAGCAGAGCTTCGCCACGTGATGACAGACCTTGGAGAGAAGTTAACAGA
TGAGGAGGTTGATGAAATGATCAGGGTAGCAGACATCGATGGGGATGGTCAGGTAAACTACGAAGAGTTT
GTACAAATGATGACAGCGAAGTAGGGCTAGCACAACTTCGTATATACCTTTCTATACGAAGTTGTGAATT
CGATATCAAGCTTATCGATAATCAACCTCTGGATTACAAAATTTGTGAAAGATTGACTGGTATTCTTAAC
TATGTTGCTCCTTTTACGCTATGTGGATACGCTGCTTTAATGCCTTTGTATCATGCTATTGCTTCCCGTA
TGGCTTTCATTTTCTCCTCCTTGTATAAATCCTGGTTGCTGTCTCTTTATGAGGAGTTGTGGCCCGTTGT
CAGGCAACGTGGCGTGGTGTGCACTGTGTTTGCTGACGCAACCCCCACTGGTTGGGGCATTGCCACCACC
TGTCAGCTCCTTTCCGGGACTTTCGCTTTCCCCCTCCCTATTGCCACGGCGGAACTCATCGCCGCCTGCC
TTGCCCGCTGCTGGACAGGGGCTCGGCTGTTGGGCACTGACAATTCCGTGGTGTTGTCGGGGAAATCATC
GTCCTTTCCTTGGCTGCTCGCCTATGTTGCCACCTGGATTCTGCGCGGGACGTCCTTCTGCTACGTCCCT
TCGGCCCTCAATCCAGCGGACCTTCCTTCCCGCGGCCTGCTGCCGGCTCTGCGGCCTCTTCCGCGTCTTC
GCCTTCGCCCTCAGACGAGTCGGATCTCCCTTTGGGCCGCCTCCCCGCATCGATACCGAGCGCTGCTCGA
GAGATCTACGGGTGGCATCCCTGTGACCCCTCCCCAGTGCCTCTCCTGGCCCTGGAAGTTGCCACTCCAG
TGCCCACCAGCCTTGTCCTAATAAAATTAAGTTGCATCATTTTGTCTGACTAGGTGTCCTTCTATAATAT
TATGGGGTGGAGGGGGGTGGTATGGAGCAAGGGGCAAGTTGGGAAGACAACCTGTAGGGCCTGCGGGGTC
TATTGGGAACCAAGCTGGAGTGCAGTGGCACAATCTTGGCTCACTGCAATCTCCGCCTCCTGGGTTCAAG
CGATTCTCCTGCCTCAGCCTCCCGAGTTGTTGGGATTCCAGGCATGCATGACCAGGCTCAGCTAATTTTT
GTTTTTTTGGTAGAGACGGGGTTTCACCATATTGGCCAGGCTGGTCTCCAACTCCTAATCTCAGGTGATC
TACCCACCTTGGCCTCCCAAATTGCTGGGATTACAGGCGTGAACCACTGCTCCCTTCCCTGTCCTTCTGA
TTTTGTAGGTAACCACGTGCGGACCGAGCGGCCGCAGGAACCCCTAGTGATGGAGTTGGCCACTCCCTCT
CTGCGCGCTCGCTCGCTCACTGAGGCCGGGCGACCAAAGGTCGCCCGACGCCCGGGCTTTGCCCGGGCGG
CCTCAGTGAGCGAGCGAGCGCGCAGCTGCCTGCAGGGGCGCCTGATGCGGTATTTTCTCCTTACGCATCT
GTGCGGTATTTCACACCGCATA
[95 nt withheld, positions 4293-4387]
T
[46 nt withheld, positions 4389-4434]
C
[141 nt withheld, positions 4436-4576]
CCTTTGACGTTGGAGTCCACGTTCTTT
[37 nt withheld, positions 4604-4640]
ACTCTATCTCGGGCTATTCTTTTGATTTATAAGGGATTTTGCCGATTTCGGTCTATTGGTTAAAAAATGA
GCTGATTTAACAAAAATTTAACGCGAATTTTAACAAAATATTAACGTTTACAATTTTATGGTGCACTCTC
AGTACAATCTGCTCTGATGCCGCATAGTTAAGCCAGCCCCGACACCCGCCAACACCCGCTGACGCGCCCT
GACGGGCTTGTCTGCTCCCGGCATCCGCTTACAGACAAGCTGTGACCGTCTCCGGGAGCTGCATGTGTCA
GAGGTTTTCACCGTCATCACCGAAACGCGCGAGACGAAAGGGCCTCGTGATACGCCTATTTTTATAGGTT
AATGTCATGATAATAATGGTTTCTTAGACGTCAGGTGGCACTTTTCGGGGAAATGTGCGCGGAACCCCTA
TTTGTTTATTTTTCTAAATACATTCAAATATGTATCCGCTCATGAGACAATAACCCTGATAAATGCTTCA
ATAATATTGAAAAAGGAAGAGTATGAGTATTCAACATTTCCGTGTCGCCCTTATTCCCTTTTTTGCGGCA
TTTTGCCTTCCTGTTTTTGCTCACCCAGAAACGCTGGTGAAAGTAAAAGATGCTGAAGATCAGTTGGGTG
CACGAGTGGGTTACATCGAACTGGATCTCAACAGCGGTAAGATCCTTGAGAGTTTTCGCCCCGAAGAACG
TTTTCCAATGATGAGCACTTTTAAAGTTCTGCTATGTGGCGCGGTATTATCCCGTATTGACGCCGGGCAA
GAGCAACTCGGTCGCCGCATACACTATTCTCAGAATGACTTGGTTGAGTACTCACCAGTCACAGAAAAGC
ATCTTACGGATGGCATGACAGTAAGAGAATTATGCAGTGCTGCCATAACCATGAGTGATAACACTGCGGC
CAACTTACTTCTGACAACGATCGGAGGACCGAAGGAGCTAACCGCTTTTTTGCACAACATGGGGGATCAT
GTAACTCGCCTTGATCGTTGGGAACCGGAGCTGAATGAAGCCATACCAAACGACGAGCGTGACACCACGA
TGCCTGTAGCAATGGCAACAACGTTGCGCAAACTATTAACTGGCGAACTACTTACTCTAGCTTCCCGGCA
ACAATTAATAGACTGGATGGAGGCGGATAAAGTTGCAGGACCACTTCTGCGCTCGGCCCTTCCGGCTGGC
TGGTTTATTGCTGATAAATCTGGAGCCGGTGAGCGTGGGTCTCGCGGTATCATTGCAGCACTGGGGCCAG
ATGGTAAGCCCTCCCGTATCGTAGTTATCTACACGACGGGGAGTCAGGCAACTATGGATGAACGAAATAG
ACAGATCGCTGAGATAGGTGCCTCACTGATTAAGCATTGGTAACTGTCAGACCAAGTTTACTCATATATA
CTTTAGATTGATTTAAAACTTCATTTTTAATTTAAAAGGATCTAGGTGAAGATCCTTTTTGATAATCTCA
TGACCAAAATCCCTTAACGTGAGTTTTCGTTCCACTGAGCGTCAGACCCCGTAGAAAAGATCAAAGGATC
TTCTTGAGATCCTTTTTTTCTGCGCGTAATCTGCTGCTTGCAAACAAAAAAACCACCGCTACCAGCGGTG
GTTTGTTTGCCGGATCAAGAGCTACCAACTCTTTTTCCGAAGGTAACTGGCTTCAGCAGAGCGCAGATAC
CAAATACTGTTCTTCTAGTGTAGCCGTAGTTAGGCCACCACTTCAAGAACTCTGTAGCACCGCCTACATA
CCTCGCTCTGCTAATCCTGTTACCAGTGGCTGCTGCCAGTGGCGATAAGTCGTGTCTTACCGGGTTGGAC
TCAAGACGATAGTTACCGGATAAGGCGCAGCGGTCGGGCTGAACGGGGGGTTCGTGCACACAGCCCAGCT
TGGAGCGAACGACCTACACCGAACTGAGATACCTACAGCGTGAGCTATGAGAAAGCGCCACGCTTCCCGA
AGGGAGAAAGGCGGACAGGTATCCGGTAAGCGGCAGGGTCGGAACAGGAGAGCGCACGAGGGAGCTTCCA
GGGGGAAACGCCTGGTATCTTTATAGTCCTGTCGGGTTTCGCCACCTCTGACTTGAGCGTCGATTTTTGT
GATGCTCGTCAGGGGGGCGGAGCCTATGGAAAAACGCCAGCAACGCGGCCTTTTTACGGTTCCTGGCCTT
TTGCTGGCCTTTTGCTCACATGT
