>Addgene plasmid #141236 | pAAV-Ef1a-FAS-NES-jRGECO1a-WPRE | depositor partial sequence | sequence record 421634 | Insert confirmed using primers for Ef1a-3'-Fwd and WPRE-5'-Rev
GTGTCGTGAGGTACCGGATCCTCTAGAGTCGACTCCGGAACAACTTCGTATATACCTTTCTATACGAAGT
TGTGGCGCGCCATGCTGCAGAACGAGCTTGCTCTTAAGTTGGCTGGACTTGATATTAACAAGACTGGAGG
AGGTTCTCATCATCATCATCATCATGGTATGGCTAGCATGACTGGTGGACAGCAAATGGGTCGGGATCTG
TACGACGATGACGATAAGGATCTCGCAACAATGGTCGACTCATCACGTCGTAAGTGGAATAAGGCAGGTC
ACGCAGTCAGAGCTATAGGTCGGCTGAGCTCACCCGTGGTTTCCGAGCGGATGTACCCCGAGGACGGCGC
CCTGAAGAGCGAGATCAAGAAGGGGCTGAGGCTGAAGGACGGCGGCCACTACGCCGCCGAGGTCAAGACC
ACCTACAAGGCCAAGAAGCCCGTGCAGCTGCCCGGCGCCTACATCGTGGACATCAAGTTGGACATCGTGT
CCCACAACGAGGACTACACCATCGTGGAACAGTGCGAACGCGCCGAGGGCCGCCACTCCACCGGCGGCAT
GGACGAGCTGTACAAGGGAGGTACAGGCGGGAGTCTGGTGAGCAAGGGCGAGGAGGATAACATGGCCATC
ATCAAGGAGTTCATGCGCTTCAAGGTGCACATGGAGGGCTCCGTGAACGGCCACGAGTTCGAGATCGAGG
GCGAGGGCGAGGGCCGCCCCTACGAGGCCTTTCAGACCGCTAAGCTGAAGGTGACCAAGGGTGGCCCCCT
GCCCTTCGCCTGGGACATCCTGTCCCCTCAGTTCATGTACGGCTCCAAGGCCTACATTAAGCACCCAGCC
GACATCCCCGACTACTTCAAGCTGTCCTTCCCCGAGGGCTTCAGGTGGGAGCGCGTGATGAACTTCGAGG
ACGGCGGCATTATTCACGTGAACCAGGACTCCTCCCTGCAGGACGGCGTATTCATCTACAAGGTGAAGCT
GCGCGGCACCAACTTCCCCCCCGACGGCCCCGTAATGCAGAAGAAGACCATGGGCTGGGAGGCTACGCGT
GACGACCTGACTGAAGAGCAGATCGCAGAATTTAAAGAGGCTTTCTCCCTATTTGACAAGGACGGGGATG
GGACGATAACAACCAAGGAGCTTGGGACGGTGTTCCGATCGCTGGGGCAGAACCCCACAGAAGCAGAGCT
GCAGGACATGATCAATGAAGTAGATGCCGACGGTGACGGCACATTCGACTTCCCTGAGTTCCTGACGATG
ATGGCAAGAAAAATGAATGACACAGACAGTGAAGAGGAAATTCGCGAAGCGTTCCGCGTGTTTGATAAGG
ACGGCAATGGCTACATCGGCGCAGCAGAGCTTCGCCACGTGATGACAGACCTTGGAGAGAAGTTAACAGA
TGAGGAGGTTGATGAAATGATCAGGGTAGCAGACATCGATGGGGATGGTCAGGTAAACTACGAAGAGTTT
GTACAAATGATGACAGCGAAGTAGGGCTAGCACAACTTCGTATATACCTTTCTATACGAAGTTGTGAATT
CGATATCAAGCTTATCGATAATCAACCTCTGGATTACAAAATTTGTGAAAGATTGACTGGTATTCTTAA
